LOCUS       Exported 7223 bp ds-DNA circular SYN 13-MAY-2021
DEFINITION  Mammalian expression plasmid for SARS-CoV-2 nsp8.
ACCESSION   .
VERSION     .
KEYWORDS    pGBW-m4133991
SOURCE      synthetic DNA construct
  ORGANISM  synthetic DNA construct
REFERENCE   1 (bases 1 to 7223)
  TITLE     SARS-CoV-2 protein Mammalian expression constructs, tagged, for
            protein expression and/or purification
REFERENCE   2 (bases 1 to 7223)
  AUTHORS   .
  TITLE     Direct Submission
  JOURNAL   Exported May 13, 2021 from SnapGene Server 1.1.58
            http://www.snapgene.com
FEATURES             Location/Qualifiers
     source          1..7223
                     /organism="synthetic DNA construct"
                     /mol_type="other DNA"
     CDS             596..616
                     /codon_start=1
                     /product="tobacco etch virus (TEV) protease recognition and
                     cleavage site"
                     /label=TEV site
                     /translation="ENLYFQS"
     CDS             617..694
                     /codon_start=1
                     /product="calmodulin-binding peptide"
                     /label=CBP
                     /note="derived from skeletal muscle myosin light chain
                     kinase; binds calmodulin with nanomolar affinity in the
                     presence of calcium"
                     /translation="KRRWKKNFIAVSAANRFKKISSSGAL"
     polyA_signal    763..884
                     /label=SV40 poly(A) signal
                     /note="SV40 polyadenylation signal"
     primer_bind     complement(774..793)
                     /label=EBV-rev
                     /note="SV40 polyA terminator, reverse primer"
     primer_bind     828..847
                     /label=SV40pA-R
                     /note="SV40 polyA, reverse primer"
     terminator      999..1045
                     /label=T7 terminator
                     /note="transcription terminator for bacteriophage T7 RNA
                     polymerase"
     terminator      1075..1211
                     /label=rrnG terminator
                     /note="transcription terminator from the E. coli ribosomal
                     RNA rrnG operon (Albrechtsen et al., 1991)"
     misc_feature    1256..1327
                     /label=3' beta-globin insulator
                     /note="insulator downstream of the human beta-globin locus
                     (Farrell et al., 2002)"
     rep_origin      complement(1553..2141)
                     /direction=LEFT
                     /label=ori
                     /note="high-copy-number ColE1/pMB1/pBR322/pUC origin of
                     replication"
     primer_bind     complement(1633..1652)
                     /label=pBR322ori-F
                     /note="pBR322 origin, forward primer"
     promoter        2641..3850
                     /label=UbC promoter
                     /note="human ubiquitin C promoter"
     primer_bind     3687..3706
                     /label=hUBCpro-F
                     /note="Human Ubiquitin C (UbC) promoter, forward primer"
     CDS             3854..4882
                     /codon_start=1
                     /gene="aph(4)-Ia"
                     /product="aminoglycoside phosphotransferase from E. coli"
                     /label=HygR
                     /note="confers resistance to hygromycin"
                     /translation="MGKKPELTATSVEKFLIEKFDSVSDLMQLSEGEESRAFSFDVGGR
                     GYVLRVNSCADGFYKDRYVYRHFASAALPIPEVLDIGEFSESLTYCISRRAQGVTLQDL
                     PETELPAVLQPVAEAMDAIAAADLSQTSGFGPFGPQGIGQYTTWRDFICAIADPHVYHW
                     QTVMDDTVSASVAQALDELMLWAEDCPEVRHLVHADFGSNNVLTDNGRITAVIDWSEAM
                     FGDSQYEVANIFFWRPWLACMEQQTRYFERRHPELAGSPRLRAYMLRIGLDQLYQSLVD
                     GNFDDAAWAQGRCDAIVRSGAGTVGRTQIARRSAAVWTDGCVEVLADSGNRRPSTRPRA
                     KE"
     polyA_signal    4909..4957
                     /note="synthetic polyadenylation signal"
     CDS             5223..6083
                     /codon_start=1
                     /gene="bla"
                     /product="beta-lactamase"
                     /label=AmpR
                     /note="confers resistance to ampicillin, carbenicillin, and
                     related antibiotics"
                     /translation="MSIQHFRVALIPFFAAFCLPVFAHPETLVKVKDAEDQLGARVGYI
                     ELDLNSGKILESFRPEERFPMMSTFKVLLCGAVLSRIDAGQEQLGRRIHYSQNDLVEYS
                     PVTEKHLTDGMTVRELCSAAITMSDNTAANLLLTTIGGPKELTAFLHNMGDHVTRLDRW
                     EPELNEAIPNDERDTTMPVAMATTLRKLLTGELLTLASRQQLIDWMEADKVAGPLLRSA
                     LPAGWFIADKSGAGERGSRGIIAALGPDGKPSRIVVIYTTGSQATMDERNRQIAEIGAS
                     LIKHW"
     primer_bind     complement(5441..5460)
                     /label=Amp-R
                     /note="Ampicillin resistance gene, reverse primer"
     terminator      6096..6232
                     /label=rrnG terminator
                     /note="transcription terminator from the E. coli ribosomal
                     RNA rrnG operon (Albrechtsen et al., 1991)"
     misc_feature    6377..6448
                     /label=5' beta-globin insulator
                     /note="insulator upstream of the human beta-globin locus
                     (Farrell et al., 2002)"
     terminator      6453..6499
                     /label=T7 terminator
                     /note="transcription terminator for bacteriophage T7 RNA
                     polymerase"
     polyA_signal    6517..6565
                     /note="synthetic polyadenylation signal"
     enhancer        6646..6949
                     /label=CMV enhancer
                     /note="human cytomegalovirus immediate early enhancer"
     promoter        6951..7153
                     /label=CMV promoter
                     /note="human cytomegalovirus (CMV) immediate early
                     promoter"
     primer_bind     7104..7124
                     /label=CMV-F
                     /note="Human CMV immediate early promoter, forward primer"
ORIGIN
        1 caccatgata gcctcagagt ttagttccct tccatcatat gcagcttttg ctactgctca
       61 agaagcttat gagcaggctg ttgctaatgg tgattctgaa gttgttctta aaaagttgaa
      121 gaagtctttg aatgtggcta aatctgaatt tgaccgtgat gcagccatgc aacgtaagtt
      181 ggaaaagatg gctgatcaag ctatgaccca aatgtataaa caggctagat ctgaggacaa
      241 gagggcaaaa gttactagtg ctatgcagac aatgcttttc actatgctta gaaagttgga
      301 taatgatgca ctcaacaaca ttatcaacaa tgcaagagat ggttgtgttc ccttgaacat
      361 aatacctctt acaacagcag ccaaactaat ggttgtcata ccagactata acacatataa
      421 aaatacgtgt gatggtacaa catttactta tgcatcagca ttgtgggaaa tccaacaggt
      481 tgtagatgca gatagtaaaa ttgttcaact tagtgaaatt agtatggaca attcacctaa
      541 tttagcatgg cctcttattg taacagcttt aagggccaat tctgctgtca aattagaaaa
      601 cctttacttt cagtcgaaga ggcgatggaa aaagaatttt atcgcggtga gtgcagccaa
      661 cagattcaaa aagatatcct cgtctggtgc cctctaagga tccgcaggcc tctgctagct
      721 tgactgactg agatacagcg taccttcagc tcacagacat gataagatac attgatgagt
      781 ttggacaaac cacaactaga atgcagtgaa aaaaatgctt tatttgtgaa atttgtgatg
      841 ctattgcttt atttgtaacc attataagct gcaataaaca agttaacaac aacaattgca
      901 ttcattttat gtttcaggtt cagggggagg tgtgggaggt tttttaaagc aagtaaaacc
      961 tctacaaatg tggtattggc ccatctctat cggtatcgta gcataacccc ttggggcctc
     1021 taaacgggtc ttgaggggtt ttttgtgccc ctcgggccgg attgctatct accggcattg
     1081 gcgcagaaaa aaatgcctga tgcgacgctg cgcgtcttat actcccacat atgccagatt
     1141 cagcaacgga tacggcttcc ccaacttgcc cacttccata cgtgtcctcc ttaccagaaa
     1201 tttatcctta aggtcgtcag ctatcctgca ggcgatctct cgatttcgat caagacattc
     1261 ctttaatggt cttttctgga caccactagg ggtcagaagt agttcatcaa actttcttcc
     1321 ctccctaatc tcattggtta ccttgggcta tcgaaactta attaaccagt caagtcagct
     1381 acttggcgag atcgacttgt ctgggtttcg actacgctca gaattgcgtc agtcaagttc
     1441 gatctggtcc ttgctattgc acccgttctc cgattacgag tttcatttaa atcatgtgag
     1501 caaaaggcca gcaaaaggcc aggaaccgta aaaaggccgc gttgctggcg tttttccata
     1561 ggctccgccc ccctgacgag catcacaaaa atcgacgctc aagtcagagg tggcgaaacc
     1621 cgacaggact ataaagatac caggcgtttc cccctggaag ctccctcgtg cgctctcctg
     1681 ttccgaccct gccgcttacc ggatacctgt ccgcctttct cccttcggga agcgtggcgc
     1741 tttctcatag ctcacgctgt aggtatctca gttcggtgta ggtcgttcgc tccaagctgg
     1801 gctgtgtgca cgaacccccc gttcagcccg accgctgcgc cttatccggt aactatcgtc
     1861 ttgagtccaa cccggtaaga cacgacttat cgccactggc agcagccact ggtaacagga
     1921 ttagcagagc gaggtatgta ggcggtgcta cagagttctt gaagtggtgg cctaactacg
     1981 gctacactag aagaacagta tttggtatct gcgctctgct gaagccagtt accttcggaa
     2041 aaagagttgg tagctcttga tccggcaaac aaaccaccgc tggtagcggt ggtttttttg
     2101 tttgcaagca gcagattacg cgcagaaaaa aaggatctca agaagatcct ttgatctttt
     2161 ctacggggtc tgacgctcag tggaacgaaa actcacgtta agggattttg gtcatgagat
     2221 tatcaaaaag gatcttcacc tagatccttt taaattaaaa atgaagtttt aaatcaatct
     2281 aaagtatata tgagtaaact tggtctgaca gttaccaatg cttaatcagt gaggcaccta
     2341 tctcagcgat ctgtctattt cgttcatcca tagttgcatt taaatttccg aactctccaa
     2401 ggccctcgtc ggaaaatctt caaacctttc gtccgatcca tcttgcaggc tacctctcga
     2461 acgaactatc gcaagtctct tggccggcct tgcgccttgg ctattgcttg gcagcgccta
     2521 tcgccaggta ttactccaat cccgaatatc cgagatcggg atcacccgag agaagttcaa
     2581 cctacatcct caatcccgat ctatccgaga tccgaggaat atcgaaatcg gggcgcgcct
     2641 ggcctccgcg ccgggttttg gcgcctcccg cgggcgcccc cctcgtcacg gcgagcgctg
     2701 ccacgtcaga cgaagggcgc aggagcgtcc tgatccttcc gcccggacgc tcaggacagc
     2761 ggcccgctgc tcataagact cggccttaga accccagtat cagcagaagg acattttagg
     2821 acgggacttg ggtgactcta gggcactggt tttctttcca gagagcggaa caggcgagga
     2881 aaagtagtcc cttctcggcg attctgcgga gggatctccg tggggcggtg aacgccgatg
     2941 attatataag gacgcgccgg gtgtggcaca gctagttccg tcgcagccgg gatttgggtc
     3001 gcggttcttg tttgtggatc gctgtgatcg tcacttggtg agtagcgggc tgctgggctg
     3061 gccggggctt tcgtggccgc cgggccgctc ggtgggacgg aagcgtgtgg agagaccgcc
     3121 aagggctgta gtctgggtcc gcgagcaagg ttgccctgaa ctgggggttg gggggagcgc
     3181 agcaaaatgg cggctgttcc cgagtcttga atggaagacg cttgtgaggc gggctgtgag
     3241 gtcgttgaaa caaggtgggg ggcatggtgg gcggcaagaa cccaaggtct tgagcccttc
     3301 gctaatgcgg gaaagctctt attcgggtga gatgggctgg gcaccatctg gggaccctga
     3361 cgtgaagttt gtcactgact ggagaactcg gtttgtcgtc tgttgcgggg gcggcagtta
     3421 tggcggtgcc gttgggcagt gcacccgtac ctttgggagc gcgcgccctc gtcgtgtcgt
     3481 gacgtcaccc gttctgttgg cttataatgc agggtggggc cacctgccgg taggtgtgcg
     3541 gtaggctttt ctccgtcgca ggacgcaggg ttcgggccta gggtaggctc tcctgaatcg
     3601 acaggcgccg gacctctggt gaggggaggg ataagtgagg cgtcagtttc tttggtcggt
     3661 tttatgtacc tatcttctta agtagctgaa gctccggttt tgaactatgc gctcggggtt
     3721 ggcgagtgtg ttttgtgaag ttttttaggc accttttgaa atgtaatcat ttgggtcaat
     3781 atgtaatttt cagtgttaga cttgtaaatt gtccgctaaa ttctggccgt ttttggcttt
     3841 tttgttagac aacatgggta aaaagcctga actcaccgcg acgtctgtcg agaagtttct
     3901 gatcgaaaag ttcgacagcg tctccgacct gatgcagctc tcggagggcg aagaatctcg
     3961 tgctttcagc ttcgatgtag gagggcgtgg atatgtcctg cgggtaaata gctgcgccga
     4021 tggtttctac aaagatcgtt atgtttatcg gcactttgca tccgccgcgc tcccgattcc
     4081 ggaagtgctt gacattgggg agttcagcga gagcctgacc tattgcatct cccgccgtgc
     4141 acagggtgtc acgttgcaag acctgcctga aaccgaactg cccgctgttc tgcagccggt
     4201 cgcggaggca atggatgcca tcgctgccgc cgatcttagc cagacgagcg ggttcggccc
     4261 attcggaccg caaggaatcg gtcaatacac tacatggcgt gatttcatat gcgcgattgc
     4321 tgatccccat gtgtatcact ggcaaactgt gatggacgac accgtcagtg cgtccgtcgc
     4381 gcaggctctc gatgagctga tgctttgggc cgaggactgc cccgaagtcc ggcacctcgt
     4441 gcacgcggat ttcggctcca acaatgtcct gacggacaat ggccgcataa cagcggtcat
     4501 tgactggagc gaggcgatgt tcggggattc ccaatacgag gtcgccaaca tcttcttctg
     4561 gaggccgtgg ttggcttgta tggagcagca gacgcgctac ttcgagcgga ggcatccgga
     4621 gcttgcagga tcgccccggc tccgggcgta tatgctccgc attggtcttg accaactcta
     4681 tcagagcttg gttgacggca atttcgatga tgcagcttgg gcgcagggtc gatgcgacgc
     4741 aatcgtccga tccggagccg ggactgtcgg gcgtacacaa atcgcccgca gaagcgccgc
     4801 cgtctggacc gatggctgtg tagaagtact cgccgatagt ggaaaccgac gccccagcac
     4861 tcgtccgagg gcaaaggaat aagctagtat gtaagcctag tcttagataa taaaatcgct
     4921 atccatcgaa gatggatgtg tgttggtttt ttgtgtgtgt aacgctaggc gcgcctggtg
     4981 taccgagaac gatcctctca gtgcgagtct cgacgatcca tatcgttgct tggcagtcag
     5041 ccagtcggaa tccagcttgg gacccaggaa gtccaatcgt cagatattgt actcaagcct
     5101 ggtcacggca gcgtaccgat ctgtttaaac ctagatattg atagtctgat cggtcaacgt
     5161 ataatcgagt cctagctttt gcaaacatct atcaagagac aggatcagca ggaggctttc
     5221 gcatgagtat tcaacatttc cgtgtcgccc ttattccctt ttttgcggca ttttgccttc
     5281 ctgtttttgc tcacccagaa acgctggtga aagtaaaaga tgctgaagat cagttgggtg
     5341 cgcgagtggg ttacatcgaa ctggatctca acagcggtaa gatccttgag agttttcgcc
     5401 ccgaagaacg ctttccaatg atgagcactt ttaaagttct gctatgtggc gcggtattat
     5461 cccgtattga cgccgggcaa gagcaactcg gtcgccgcat acactattct cagaatgact
     5521 tggttgagta ttcaccagtc acagaaaagc atcttacgga tggcatgaca gtaagagaat
     5581 tatgcagtgc tgccataacc atgagtgata acactgcggc caacttactt ctgacaacga
     5641 ttggaggacc gaaggagcta accgcttttt tgcacaacat gggggatcat gtaactcgcc
     5701 ttgatcgttg ggaaccggag ctgaatgaag ccataccaaa cgacgagcgt gacaccacga
     5761 tgcctgtagc aatggcaaca accttgcgta aactattaac tggcgaacta cttactctag
     5821 cttcccggca acagttgata gactggatgg aggcggataa agttgcagga ccacttctgc
     5881 gctcggccct tccggctggc tggtttattg ctgataaatc tggagccggt gagcgtgggt
     5941 ctcgcggtat cattgcagca ctggggccag atggtaagcc ctcccgtatc gtagttatct
     6001 acacgacggg gagtcaggca actatggatg aacgaaatag acagatcgct gagataggtg
     6061 cctcactgat taagcattgg taaccgattc taggtgcatt ggcgcagaaa aaaatgcctg
     6121 atgcgacgct gcgcgtctta tactcccaca tatgccagat tcagcaacgg atacggcttc
     6181 cccaacttgc ccacttccat acgtgtcctc cttaccagaa atttatcctt aagatcgttt
     6241 aaactcgact ctggctctat cgaatctccg tcgtttcgag cttacgcgaa cagccgtggc
     6301 gctcatttgc tcgtcgggca tcgaatctcg tcagctatcg tcagcttacc tttttggcag
     6361 cgatcgcggc tcccgacatc ttggaccatt agctccacag gtatcttctt ccctctagtg
     6421 gtcataacag cagcttcagc tacctctcaa ttcaaaaaac ccctcaagac ccgtttagag
     6481 gccccaaggg gttatgctat caatcgttgc gttacacaca caaaaaacca acacacatcc
     6541 atcttcgatg gatagcgatt ttattatcta actgctgatc gagtgtagcc agatctagta
     6601 atcaattacg gggtcattag ttcatagccc atatatggag ttccgcgtta cataacttac
     6661 ggtaaatggc ccgcctggct gaccgcccaa cgacccccgc ccattgacgt caataatgac
     6721 gtatgttccc atagtaacgc caatagggac tttccattga cgtcaatggg tggagtattt
     6781 acggtaaact gcccacttgg cagtacatca agtgtatcat atgccaagta cgccccctat
     6841 tgacgtcaat gacggtaaat ggcccgcctg gcattatgcc cagtacatga ccttatggga
     6901 ctttcctact tggcagtaca tctacgtatt agtcatcgct attaccatgc tgatgcggtt
     6961 ttggcagtac atcaatgggc gtggatagcg gtttgactca cggggatttc caagtctcca
     7021 ccccattgac gtcaatggga gtttgttttg gcaccaaaat caacgggact ttccaaaatg
     7081 tcgtaacaac tccgccccat tgacgcaaat gggcggtagg cgtgtacggt gggaggtcta
     7141 tataagcaga gctggtttag tgaaccgtca gatcagatct ttgtcgatcc taccatccac
     7201 tcgacacacc cgccagcggc cgc
//
