[The description below was written by a language model from this plasmid's Addgene catalogue record and the feature table of its GenBank file.]
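Description:
pGBW-m4133991 is a mammalian expression plasmid built on the pTwist_CMV_Hygro_6 backbone that carries the wild-type coding sequence for SARS-CoV-2 nsp8, a non-structural protein released from the ORF1ab polyprotein. The circular construct is 7,223 bp in the held sequence record. It is propagated in E. coli through a high-copy ColE1/pUC-type origin and selected with ampicillin via the beta-lactamase gene. For selection in mammalian cells it carries a separate cassette in which the human ubiquitin C promoter drives the hygromycin phosphotransferase gene, followed by a synthetic polyadenylation signal. This allows enrichment or stable selection of transfected cells.

The nsp8 insert (about 590 bp) is not annotated as its own feature in the table. It evidently occupies the unannotated region between the CMV enhancer/immediate-early promoter, which sits at the end of the numbered sequence, and the tag elements near the start of the circular map. Directly downstream and supplied by the backbone are a TEV protease recognition site and a calmodulin-binding peptide. The protein is therefore produced with a C-terminal CBP tag that binds calmodulin in a calcium-dependent manner and can be cleaved off with TEV protease after capture. An SV40 polyadenylation signal ends the transcript.

The expression unit is flanked by human beta-globin 5' and 3' insulator elements, together with T7 and rrnG transcription terminators and a synthetic poly(A) signal upstream of the CMV enhancer. These elements are generally included to limit read-through and interference from neighbouring transcription units. The plasmid belongs to a set of tagged SARS-CoV-2 protein constructs intended for expression and/or affinity purification from mammalian cells.
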