Addgene plasmid #152511: pGBW-m4133991
Purpose: Mammalian expression plasmid for SARS-CoV-2 nsp8
Depositing lab: Ginkgo Bioworks & Benjie Chen. Depositing organization: Ginkgo Bioworks.
Backbone
  Vector backbone: pTwist_CMV_Hygro_6
  Backbone size w/o insert (bp): 6525
  Vector type: Mammalian Expression
  Selectable markers: Hygromycin
Growth in bacteria
  Bacterial resistance: Ampicillin, 100 μg/mL
  Growth temperature: 37°C
  Growth strain: DH5alpha
  Copy number: High Copy
Gene/Insert
  Gene/Insert name: SARS-CoV-2 nsp8
  Species: Severe acute respiratory syndrome coronavirus 2
  Insert size (bp): 587
  Mutation: wt
  Entrez Gene: ORF1ab (a.k.a. GU280_gp01)
  Promoter: CMV
  Tag / fusion protein: Cleavable TEV;CBP (C terminal on backbone)
  Cloning method: Unknown
Resource information
  A portion of this plasmid was derived from a plasmid made by: GinkgoBioworks
Depositor comments: NCBI reference sequence: YP_009725304.1
How to cite: pGBW-m4133991 was a gift from Ginkgo Bioworks & Benjie Chen (Addgene plasmid # 152511 ; http://n2t.net/addgene:152511 ; RRID:Addgene_152511)
